>Addgene plasmid #64385 | pRPR1_c7gRNA_RPR1t | addgene partial sequence | sequence record 111509 | T7 5'-TAATACGACTCACTATAGGG-3'
TGGAACAAAAGCAAATGAAGGATTTCATGCGTTTGTACTCTAATCTGGTAGAAAGATGTTTCACAGACTG
TGTCAATGACTTCACAACATCAAAGCTAACCAATAAGGAACAAACATGCATCATGAAGTGCTCAGAAAAG
TTCTTGAAGCATAGCGAACGTGTAGGGCAGCGTTTCCAAGAACAAAACGCTGCCTTGGGACAAGGCTTGG
GCCGATAAGGTGTACTGGCGTATATATATCTAATTATGTATCTCTGGTGTAGCCCATTTTTAGCATGTAA
ATATAAAGAGAAACCATATCTAATCTAACCAAATCCAAACAAAATTCAATAGTTACTATCGCTTTTTTCT
TTCTGTATCGCAAATAAGTGAAAATTAAAAAAGAAAGATTAAATTGGAAGTTGGATATGGCTCGAGAAAA
AAGCACCGACTCGGTGCCACTTTTTCAAGTTGATAACGGACTAGCCTTATTTTAACTTGCTATTTCTAGC
TCTAAAACATGGCATGCATGTGCTCTGTAAGCTTCTGCCAATCGCAGCTCCCAGAGTTTCGTTCCCAGCC
GCGAGCACCACAGCGTACCATGTGCGCCACGAGGCCTCAAACGTAAAACAATCGAAACGAAAAGAAACAG
ACTATAGGGGAGTATAGAGACAGCCGGCCAATAAGAAGAGGAAAAAGAAATACTAGCGTTTATCAATGTG
GGTCGTTAACATATCCTGTTGACAATGATTACAGGTTAAAAGGTAGCGTAAGTGAATATTAACTATGGAT
ATTCTTATACTTAGATAAGAGACATATAAAACACACGATGATTGATTGATTTTTATGACCAATATATGTA
ATTC
