[The description below was written by a language model from this plasmid's Addgene catalogue record.]
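Description:
pRPR1_c7gRNA_RPR1t is a yeast expression plasmid built on the pRS425 backbone that encodes a single CRISPR guide RNA, designated c7. pRS425 is a member of the pRS series of yeast–E. coli shuttle vectors. As generally known for that backbone, it carries a 2μ origin for episomal, multicopy maintenance in Saccharomyces cerevisiae and a LEU2 auxotrophic marker, although the record itself does not list these features. In bacteria, the plasmid is propagated as a high-copy plasmid under ampicillin selection. The catalogue gives a total size of about 4 kb, with the insert adding only about 20 bp. This matches the length of the guide's targeting spacer rather than a full expression cassette, so the listed sizes should be treated as approximate.

No feature table is provided, and the promoter and terminator are not stated as explicit fields. The plasmid name, however, indicates that the gRNA is flanked by the RPR1 promoter and RPR1 terminator. RPR1 is the yeast RNase P RNA gene, which is transcribed by RNA polymerase III. Its regulatory elements are well suited to producing small, non-polyadenylated, nuclear transcripts such as guide RNAs. The insert species is listed as S. cerevisiae, but the record does not state which locus or promoter position the c7 spacer targets.

The associated publication describes tunable, multifunctional eukaryotic transcription factors based on CRISPR/Cas. This suggests the plasmid is meant to be used in yeast alongside a separately supplied Cas9-derived transcriptional regulator, with the c7 guide directing that protein to its target site to modulate gene expression. The Cas9 component is not encoded on this construct.
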