Addgene plasmid #64385: pRPR1_c7gRNA_RPR1t
Purpose: encodes c7 gRNA
Depositing lab: Timothy Lu. Depositing organization: Massachusetts Institute of Technology. Publication: Tunable and Multifunctional Eukaryotic Transcription Factors Based on CRISPR/Cas. Farzadfard F, Perli SD, Lu TK. ACS Synth Biol. 2013 Sep 11. 10.1021/sb400081r PubMed 23977949.
Backbone
  Vector backbone: pRS425
  Backbone size w/o insert (bp): 4000
  Total vector size (bp): 4020
  Vector type: Yeast Expression
Growth in bacteria
  Bacterial resistance: Ampicillin, 100 μg/mL
  Growth temperature: 37°C
  Growth strain: DH5alpha
  Copy number: High Copy
Gene/Insert
  Gene/Insert name: c7 gRNA
  gRNA/shRNA sequence: ACAGAGCACATGCATGCCAT
  Species: S. cerevisiae (budding yeast)
Terms and licenses: Academic/Nonprofit Terms; Industry Terms: Not Available to Industry
How to cite: pRPR1_c7gRNA_RPR1t was a gift from Timothy Lu (Addgene plasmid # 64385 ; http://n2t.net/addgene:64385 ; RRID:Addgene_64385)
